>Addgene plasmid #200252 | OA-1067B | addgene full sequence | sequence record 393008 | Addgene NGS Result
TATCCACAGAATCAGGGGATAACGCAGGAAAGAACATGTGAGCAAAAGGCCAGCAAAAGGCCAGGAACCG
TAAAAAGGCCGCGTTGCTGGCGTTTTTCCATAGGCTCCGCCCCCCTGACGAGCATCACAAAAATCGACGC
TCAAGTCAGAGGTGGCGAAACCCGACAGGACTATAAAGATACCAGGCGTTTCCCCCTGGAAGCTCCCTCG
TGCGCTCTCCTGTTCCGACCCTGCCGCTTACCGGATACCTGTCCGCCTTTCTCCCTTCGGGAAGCGTGGC
GCTTTCTCATAGCTCACGCTGTAGGTATCTCAGTTCGGTGTAGGTCGTTCGCTCCAAGCTGGGCTGTGTG
CACGAACCCCCCGTTCAGCCCGACCGCTGCGCCTTATCCGGTAACTATCGTCTTGAGTCCAACCCGGTAA
GACACGACTTATCGCCACTGGCAGCAGCCACTGGTAACAGGATTAGCAGAGCGAGGTATGTAGGCGGTGC
TACAGAGTTCTTGAAGTGGTGGCCTAACTACGGCTACACTAGAAGAACAGTATTTGGTATCTGCGCTCTG
CTGAAGCCAGTTACCTTCGGAAAAAGAGTTGGTAGCTCTTGATCCGGCAAACAAACCACCGCTGGTAGCG
GTGGTTTTTTTGTTTGCAAGCAGCAGATTACGCGCAGAAAAAAAGGATCTCAAGAAGATCCTTTGATCTT
TTCTACGGGGTCTGACGCTCAGTGGAACGAAAACTCACGTTAAGGGATTTTGGTCATGAGATTATCAAAA
AGGATCTTCACCTAGATCCTTTTAAATTAAAAATGAAGTTTTAAATCAATCTAAAGTATATATGAGTAAA
CTTGGTCTGACAGTTACCAATGCTTAATCAGTGAGGCACCTATCTCAGCGATCTGTCTATTTCGTTCATC
CATAGTTGCCTGACTCCCCGTCGTGTAGATAACTACGATACGGGAGGGCTTACCATCTGGCCCCAGTGCT
GCAATGATACCGCGAGACCCACGCTCACCGGCTCCAGATTTATCAGCAATAAACCAGCCAGCCGGAAGGG
CCGAGCGCAGAAGTGGTCCTGCAACTTTATCCGCCTCCATCCAGTCTATTAATTGTTGCCGGGAAGCTAG
AGTAAGTAGTTCGCCAGTTAATAGTTTGCGCAACGTTGTTGCCATTGCTACAGGCATCGTGGTGTCACGC
TCGTCGTTTGGTATGGCTTCATTCAGCTCCGGTTCCCAACGATCAAGGCGAGTTACATGATCCCCCATGT
TGTGCAAAAAAGCGGTTAGCTCCTTCGGTCCTCCGATCGTTGTCAGAAGTAAGTTGGCCGCAGTGTTATC
ACTCATGGTTATGGCAGCACTGCATAATTCTCTTACTGTCATGCCATCCGTAAGATGCTTTTCTGTGACT
GGTGAGTACTCAACCAAGTCATTCTGAGAATAGTGTATGCGGCGACCGAGTTGCTCTTGCCCGGCGTCAA
TACGGGATAATACCGCGCCACATAGCAGAACTTTAAAAGTGCTCATCATTGGAAAACGTTCTTCGGGGCG
AAAACTCTCAAGGATCTTACCGCTGTTGAGATCCAGTTCGATGTAACCCACTCGTGCACCCAACTGATCT
TCAGCATCTTTTACTTTCACCAGCGTTTCTGGGTGAGCAAAAACAGGAAGGCAAAATGCCGCAAAAAAGG
GAATAAGGGCGACACGGAAATGTTGAATACTCATACTCTTCCTTTTTCAATATTATTGAAGCATTTATCA
GGGTTATTGTCTCATGAGCGGATACATATTTGAATGTATTTAGAAAAATAAACAAATAGGGGTTCCGCGC
ACATTTCCCCGAAAAGTGCCACCTGACGTCTAAGAAACCATTATTATCATGACATTAACCTATAAAAATA
GGCGTATCACGAGGCCCTTTCGTCTCGCGCGTTTCGGTGATGACGGTGAAAACCTCTGACACATGCAGCT
CCCGGAGACGGTCACAGCTTGTCTGTAAGCGGATGCCGGGAGCAGACAAGCCCGTCAGGGCGCGTCAGCG
GGTGTTGGCGGGTGTCGGGGCTGGCTTAACTATGCGGCATCAGAGCAGATTGTACTGAGAGTGCACCATA
TGCGGTGTGAAATACCGCACAGATGCGTAAGGAGAAAATACCGCATCAGGCGCCATTCGCCATTCAGGCT
GCGCAACTGTTGGGAAGGGCGATCGGTGCGGGCCTCTTCGCTATTACGCCAGCTGGCGAAAGGGGGATGT
GCTGCAAGGCGATTAAGTTGGGTAACGCCAGGGTTTTCCCAGTCACGACGTTGTAAAACGACGGCCAGTG
CCAAGCTTTGTTTAAAAATATAACAAAATTGTGATCCCACAAAATGAAGTGGGGCAAAATCAAATAATTA
ATAGTGTCCGTAAACTTGTTGGTCTTCAACTTTTTGAGGAACACGTTGGACGGCAAATCCGTGACTATAA
CACAAGTTGATTTAATAATTTTAGCCAACACGTCGGGCTGCGTGTTTTTTGCCGACGCGTCTGTGTACAC
GTTGATTAACTGGTCGATTAAACTGTTGAAATAATTTAATTTTTGGTTCTTCTTTAAATCTGTGATGAAA
TTTTTTAAAATAACTTTAAATTCTTCATTGGTAAAAAATGCCACGTTTTGCAACTTGTGAGGGTCTAATA
TGAGGTCAAACTCAGTAGGAGTTTTATCCAAAAAAGAAAACATGATTACGTCTGTACACGAACGCGTATT
AACGCAGAGTGCAAAGTATAAGAGGGTTAAAAAATATATTTTACGCACCATATACGCATCGGGTTGATAT
CGTTAATATGGATCAATTTGAACAGTTGATTAACGTGTCTCTGCTCAAGTCTTTGATCAAAACGCAAATC
GACGAAAATGTGTCGGACAATATCAAGTCGATGAGCGAAAAACTAAAAAGGCTAGAATACGACAATCTCA
CAGACAGCGTTGAGATATACGGTATTCACGACAGCAGGCTGAATAATAAAAAAATTAGAAACTATTATTT
AACCCTAGAAAGATAATCATATTGTGACGTACGTTAAAGATAATCATGCGTAAAATTGACGCATGTGTTT
TATCGGTCTGTATATCGAGGTTTATTTATTAATTTGAATAGATATTAAGTTTTATTATATTTACACTTAC
ATACTAATAATAAATTCAACAAACAATTTATTTATGTTTATTTATTTATTAAAAAAAACAAAAACTCAAA
ATTTCTTCTATAAAGTAACAAAACTTTTAAACATTCTCTCTTTTACAAAAATAAACTTATTTTGTACTTT
AAAAACAGTCATGTTGTATTATAAAATAAGTAATTAGCTTAACTTATACATAATAGAAACAAATTATACT
TATTAGTCAGTCAGAAACAACTTTGGCACATATCAATATTATGCTCTCGACAAATAACTTTTTTGCATTT
TTTGCACGATGCATTTGCCTTTCGCCTTATTTTAGAGGGGCAGTAAGTACAGTAAGTACGTTTTTTCATT
ACTGGCTCTTCAGTACTGTCATCTGATGTACCAGGCACTTCATTTGGCAAAATATTAGAGATATTATCGC
GCAAATATCTCTTCAAAGTAGGAGCTTCTAAACGCTTACGCATAAACGATGACGTCAGGCTCATGTAAAG
GTTTCTCATAAATTTTTTGCGACTTTGAACCTTTTCTCCCTTGCTACTGACATTATGGCTGTATATAATA
AAAGAATTTATGCAGGCAATGTTTATCATTCCGTACAATAATGCCATAGGCCACCTATTCGTCTTCCTAC
TGCAGGTCATCACAGAACACATTTGGTCTAGCGTGTCCACTCCGCCTTTAGTTTGATTATAATACATAAC
CATTTGCGGTTTACCGGTACTTTCGTTGATAGAAGCATCCTCATCACAAGATGATAATAAGTATACCATC
TTAGCTGGCTTCGGTTTATATGAGACGAGAGTAAGGGGTCCGTCAAAACAAAACATCGATGTTCCCACTG
GCCTGGAGCGACTGTTTTTCAGTACTTCCGGTATCTCGCGTTTGTTTGATCGCACGGTTCCCACAATGGT
TAATTCGAGCTCGCCCGGGCTCCTAGGAGATCTTCATCACAAACGAAACTATTATAATCGTCTTCAGGGG
AACGGTAGCATCATATCTGTCACCAGTCAGTCGGATTCCTTTCTTTCGGCATAAATTATGCTCGGGTGAC
GAGACGAGTTGAAAATCCCGTAAATTAAAACATATACCACACTCGCCGTCCTAGACGACGACGACGACGA
CGATTCCCAAGGAATTGAACCCTTCATTTGCATTTCACTACCGCTCTGAGAGATGCAAAGCGCGCCAGAC
AGTCGATCGAATCTGCAGACCAGAGAGTCACATCAAGAATGTTGACATTCCACCAGAAGACTCTAATTAT
TCTTCGCTCGACTGGGAAAACTGTTAACAACTGCTCGAGTGTGGTCGGAGCGGCTCACAGTGCGTTTTCC
CGTAGACAAAAATCAAATTTCATGGTATTTTTCGGCGATAAACAGTAAGTTAAAGGGAACCCGAATTTAG
TGCTATATAATTTAATTCCACTAGAGTTTGTATCCTTTGATAGATACGCGTATTTCGACCTCAACTGCAA
GGCCGTCGTGTACTAGACTTGACTAATCCAGACTGGTCTTTTAGTTATGACTTCTGTCCACATCTCCATA
CATTCAACGCACTGTGCGGCTGTGCTGTGCGACTCCGTCGAGTCGACCAACATAGTTGAAACAAATTGAA
TATTTAATTGATCGTTATAGGAATGGTGTTAGATGAGTCATCCTTTACAGTAAGCACATACAGTATTATA
ATTGAAGATCGTCGGCAGATAGGTGTGTAGGGTAGAGTATCAGCAATAAGTTGGGACGTTTGACTTTTTG
TAGGTAGACAAAAACTAAACTTTTTTTCGCTTCTCTATGTGTGCCCCTGGGTAGCGTTCCGTTCCGATTG
GGGTGCGAACGAATGAAATCGCCCATCGAGTTGATACGTCCATCCATCGCTAGAACCGCGTTCGCTGTAG
AAGACTATATAAGAGCAGAGGCAAGAGTAGTGAAATAGCGACATGCAGCCATTCTGGTCTTAGAGCTATG
CTGGAAACAGCATAGCAAGTTAAGATAAGGCTAGTCCGTTATCAACTTGAAAAAGTGGCACCGAGTCGGT
GCTTTTTTTGGTGGTTGTTCATCGATTCCTAATATTGCAGTGAAGCAGTTTGTTGTGCATGGCGAAGATA
AGGTTAGGGCGAGGAATGCCTTGGAAATAAGCGGCACTGGGCCGTATGAATAAAAAGCGTTGAACTTTAC
TACATGTAGCATCTACTCAAAAACAAAATCCACAAAGTTTACTACACTTTTGGTATGAATAAAAACCTTT
TCGAACATGTAGTACCTACTACTTTAAGAAAATTCTATTCAAAGTACAGAGTAATGCTGCATGTTAAGAA
AATTCCATTCAGAGTGACTCTTGAAATCAATAAAATCATGCATATATGCCAAATTTGTCACTTATTCACG
TGACAAATTATGTGAAAATATGAATATTACTACATTCCCGCTATGCATCGCGTAATCGATCATGAAATTT
ATGTTGGTTATGTAACTTTACAGTATTCCCTTTATGTGCATGTGAATTTTATAATGATTTGACAACAAGG
ATTTTCCTTAGAATTTTCGAATTTTAGCTAGAAATCTGTATCCTATGAATGAATCTTGAGATAACAGCAA
TTGTAACATTATAAAGTTCCTAACATTTTCAAGATTCCAGTATTGAGTCGCGATCGCTTAATTAACCGCG
GATATGTCTTGCCGAAGCACATTAACCCAAGCCATTTATATATCAAGTACAAGTTGATTTGATTCTAGTG
ATGGACTGACACGAATCTATGGCACTGTTGCAGAGCTTACAAACAGGTACCCGGAGTCGCTTCAATTATT
CAATCATCCATTCAAAAACTTCCATCTCTTCCAATTAGCCAATATTCAAATTGGAATCCAGCCAGCCGAC
GGAGGCAGATGGTCTACCTGGCAACTATAGAGTTTCCATGTTTCCAGACTTTCCCTCCCGGTAAACGGAG
ACAAAACGACAGACGTAAGTAGGTACATATGCATACCGCACGGACAAATCAAATTTGTCTGGCAGCTCCA
ATTAGAGTCGTTAAAAATTTAACGATGCGCTAAATAACTTCAAGCTATTTGTCTCGCTGGATTGGCTTCG
AGTGGTAAGATCCTATCAAATGCCGAAAACAAAAAACTTTCTTCTTAATTGTTCGTTCTTCAACACCTCT
CCATGGTGATAACGGATACGGTTTCATTGTCAGCATCCATCCTCCGAAAAATACATTACGCCTTGAAATA
TGCAATCGCAAACACGGATCTGTTTGGAACATTTATTTTACTATGAAGAGATGCGATAGGTAATATTTAT
TTGAGCGTTTAAGATACTCATTGTTCTCTCAAAGAATGTCATTGAAAGCCAACGAGGTCAAATCAAATAT
TATAATAAAAAGGTCAAAGAGGACTAACTTAAAGCTCTCTTTATGGATAGGAAAAAATATTTTCGCCCAT
CGCTAGAACTTTTACCGTTTCCATTGAGTATATAACTAAGATGAATGAGGCTAATTGATCTCACAAGTAG
AGCTACACGGTCTTAGAGCTATGCTGGAAACAGCATAGCAAGTTAAGATAAGGCTAGTCCGTTATCAACT
TGAAAAAGTGGCACCGAGTCGGTGCTTTTTTTAAGATGCTTCGGCAATTAATAATAAGGAATGGTAAAGC
ATTCTTCAAATGTTACTATGTTCTCAAATTTTCAAGAATTAGGTATTCAAGAAATTCTTTCAGGCATATT
CCATAATCTGCACAAGCAGCTACTTTAGAAATTATTGCCGGGCTTAAATTATATGTACAACATTTCCTGA
GTATTTTCTGACAAAAATTCTCACAAGGGAAGGTCACGATGGAGTTACACGGGGTTTTTAACCGGACTAT
TTTTGTTAGATTCTACATGTCGAAATATGAAAAACCCCAAAGCCTTTCGGGTGATGGACCAGTGGTGTAG
CCAGGAGGGGCTCTGAAAGGGGTAATTTTGTACGTATATTATATTATTAAGCTAATTGGAAATTTGACAA
AAATATTTTTTTAGTATTTATTGTGATGGTAGAGAACAAAATTGACATTAATGTACGTTTGAAATGTATT
TGCCATGCCTTTGGCGTACTAACATGGAGTATGGACACCAAAACCGATTTCGCTAGCGTTTAAACTCATC
ACAAACGAAACTATTATAATCGTCTTCAGGGGAACGGTAGCATCATATCTGTCACCAGTCAGTCGGATTC
CTTTCTTTCGGCATAAATTATGCTCGGGTGACGAGACGAGTTGAAAATCCCGTAAATTAAAACATATACC
ACACTCGCCGTCCTAGACGACGACGACGACGACGATTCCCAAGGAATTGAACCCTTCATTTGCATTTCAC
TACCGCTCTGAGAGATGCAAAGCGCGCCAGACAGTCGATCGAATCTGCAGACCAGAGAGTCACATCAAGA
ATGTTGACATTCCACCAGAAGACTCTAATTATTCTTCGCTCGACTGGGAAAACTGTTAACAACTGCTCGA
GTGTGGTCGGAGCGGCTCACAGTGCGTTTTCCCGTAGACAAAAATCAAATTTCATGGTATTTTTCGGCGA
TAAACAGTAAGTTAAAGGGAACCCGAATTTAGTGCTATATAATTTAATTCCACTAGAGTTTGTATCCTTT
GATAGATACGCGTATTTCGACCTCAACTGCAAGGCCGTCGTGTACTAGACTTGACTAATCCAGACTGGTC
TTTTAGTTATGACTTCTGTCCACATCTCCATACATTCAACGCACTGTGCGGCTGTGCTGTGCGACTCCGT
CGAGTCGACCAACATAGTTGAAACAAATTGAATATTTAATTGATCGTTATAGGAATGGTGTTAGATGAGT
CATCCTTTACAGTAAGCACATACAGTATTATAATTGAAGATCGTCGGCAGATAGGTGTGTAGGGTAGAGT
ATCAGCAATAAGTTGGGACGTTTGACTTTTTGTAGGTAGACAAAAACTAAACTTTTTTTCGCTTCTCTAT
GTGTGCCCCTGGGTAGCGTTCCGTTCCGATTGGGGTGCGAACGAATGAAATCGCCCATCGAGTTGATACG
TCCATCCATCGCTAGAACCGCGTTCGCTGTAGAAGACTATATAAGAGCAGAGGCAAGAGTAGTGAAATGG
TAGCTGGCCGTTGCCAAAGTCTTAGAGCTATGCTGGAAACAGCATAGCAAGTTAAGATAAGGCTAGTCCG
TTATCAACTTGAAAAAGTGGCACCGAGTCGGTGCTTTTTTTGGTGGTTGTTCATCGATTCCTAATATTGC
AGTGAAGCAGTTTGTTGTGCATGGCGAAGATAAGGTTAGGGCGAGGAATGCCTTGGAAATAAGCGGCACT
GGGCCGTATGAATAAAAAGCGTTGAACTTTACTACATGTAGCATCTACTCAAAAACAAAATCCACAAAGT
TTACTACACTTTTGGTATGAATAAAAACCTTTTCGAACATGTAGTACCTACTACTTTAAGAAAATTCTAT
TCAAAGTACAGAGTAATGCTGCATGTTAAGAAAATTCCATTCAGAGTGACTCTTGAAATCAATAAAATCA
TGCATATATGCCAAATTTGTCACTTATTCACGTGACAAATTATGTGAAAATATGAATATTACTACATTCC
CGCTATGCATCGCGTAATCGATCATGAAATTTATGTTGGTTATGTAACTTTACAGTATTCCCTTTATGTG
CATGTGAATTTTATAATGATTTGACAACAAGGATTTTCCTTAGAATTTTCGAATTTTAGCTAGAAATCTG
TATCCTATGAATGAATCTTGAGATAACAGCAATTGTAACATTATAAAGTTCCTAACATTTTCAAGATTCC
AGTATTGAGTCGCGATCGCTTAATTAACCGCGGATATGTCTTGCCGAAGCACATTAACCCAAGCCATTTA
TATATCAAGTACAAGTTGATTTGATTCTAGTGATGGACTGACACGAATCTATGGCACTGTTGCAGAGCTT
ACAAACAGGTACCCGGAGTCGCTTCAATTATTCAATCATCCATTCAAAAACTTCCATCTCTTCCAATTAG
CCAATATTCAAATTGGAATCCAGCCAGCCGACGGAGGCAGATGGTCTACCTGGCAACTATAGAGTTTCCA
TGTTTCCAGACTTTCCCTCCCGGTAAACGGAGACAAAACGACAGACGTAAGTAGGTACATATGCATACCG
CACGGACAAATCAAATTTGTCTGGCAGCTCCAATTAGAGTCGTTAAAAATTTAACGATGCGCTAAATAAC
TTCAAGCTATTTGTCTCGCTGGATTGGCTTCGAGTGGTAAGATCCTATCAAATGCCGAAAACAAAAAACT
TTCTTCTTAATTGTTCGTTCTTCAACACCTCTCCATGGTGATAACGGATACGGTTTCATTGTCAGCATCC
ATCCTCCGAAAAATACATTACGCCTTGAAATATGCAATCGCAAACACGGATCTGTTTGGAACATTTATTT
TACTATGAAGAGATGCGATAGGTAATATTTATTTGAGCGTTTAAGATACTCATTGTTCTCTCAAAGAATG
TCATTGAAAGCCAACGAGGTCAAATCAAATATTATAATAAAAAGGTCAAAGAGGACTAACTTAAAGCTCT
CTTTATGGATAGGAAAAAATATTTTCGCCCATCGCTAGAACTTTTACCGTTTCCATTGAGTATATAACTA
AGATGAATGAGGCTAATTGATCTGTCGTCGTTTTTTTCCGGGTCTTAGAGCTATGCTGGAAACAGCATAG
CAAGTTAAGATAAGGCTAGTCCGTTATCAACTTGAAAAAGTGGCACCGAGTCGGTGCTTTTTTTAAGATG
CTTCGGCAATTAATAATAAGGAATGGTAAAGCATTCTTCAAATGTTACTATGTTCTCAAATTTTCAAGAA
TTAGGTATTCAAGAAATTCTTTCAGGCATATTCCATAATCTGCACAAGCAGCTACTTTAGAAATTATTGC
CGGGCTTAAATTATATGTACAACATTTCCTGAGTATTTTCTGACAAAAATTCTCACAAGGGAAGGTCACG
ATGGAGTTACACGGGGTTTTTAACCGGACTATTTTTGTTAGATTCTACATGTCGAAATATGAAAAACCCC
AAAGCCTTTCGGGTGATGGACCAGTGGTGTAGCCAGGAGGGGCTCTGAAAGGGGTAATTTTGTACGTATA
TTATATTATTAAGCTAATTGGAAATTTGACAAAAATATTTTTTTAGTATTTATTGTGATGGTAGAGAACA
AAATTGACATTAATGTACGTTTGAAATGTATTTGCCATGCCTTTGGCGTACTAACATGGAGTATGGACAC
CAAAACCGATTTCGGCCTTTTGGGCCCGGCGCGCCAATTCGAGCTCGCCCGGGGATCTAATTCAATTAGA
GACTAATTCAATTAGAGCTAATTCAATTAGGATCCAAGCTTATCGATTTCGAACCCTCGACCGCCGGAGT
ATAAATAGAGGCGCTTCGTCTACGGAGCGACAATTCAATTCAAACAAGCAAAGTGAACACGTCGCTAAGC
GAAAGCTAAGCAAATAAACAAGCGCAGCTGAACAAGCTAAACAATCGGGGTACCGCTAGAGTCGACGGTA
CGATCCACCGGTCGCCACCATGGTGAGCAAGGGCGAGGAGGTCATCAAAGAGTTCATGCGCTTCAAGGTG
CGCATGGAGGGCTCCATGAACGGCCACGAGTTCGAGATCGAGGGCGAGGGCGAGGGCCGCCCCTACGAGG
GCACCCAGACCGCCAAGCTGAAGGTGACCAAGGGCGGCCCCCTGCCCTTCGCCTGGGACATCCTGTCCCC
CCAGTTCATGTACGGCTCCAAGGCGTACGTGAAGCACCCCGCCGACATCCCCGATTACAAGAAGCTGTCC
TTCCCCGAGGGCTTCAAGTGGGAGCGCGTGATGAACTTCGAGGACGGCGGTCTGGTGACCGTGACCCAGG
ACTCCTCCCTGCAGGACGGCACGCTGATCTACAAGGTGAAGATGCGCGGCACCAACTTCCCCCCCGACGG
CCCCGTAATGCAGAAGAAGACCATGGGCTGGGAGGCCTCCACCGAGCGCCTGTACCCCCGCGACGGCGTG
CTGAAGGGCGAGATCCACCAGGCCCTGAAGCTGAAGGACGGCGGCCACTACCTGGTGGAGTTCAAGACCA
TCTACATGGCCAAGAAGCCCGTGCAACTGCCCGGCTACTACTACGTGGACACCAAGCTGGACATCACCTC
CCACAACGAGGACTACACCATCGTGGAACAGTACGAGCGCTCCGAGGGCCGCCACCACCTGTTCCTGGGG
CATGGCACCGGCAGCACCGGCAGCGGCAGCTCCGGCACCGCCTCCTCCGAGGACAACAACATGGCCGTTA
TCAAGGAATTTATGCGCTTCAAAGTTAGGATGGAGGGATCCATGAACGGACATGAGTTCGAGATCGAGGG
AGAGGGCGAGGGACGCCCGTATGAAGGCACACAAACAGCCAAACTCAAGGTCACCAAGGGCGGACCACTG
CCCTTCGCCTGGGATATCCTGAGTCCCCAGTTTATGTACGGCAGCAAGGCCTACGTTAAGCACCCCGCTG
ACATACCGGACTACAAAAAGCTGTCCTTTCCGGAAGGCTTCAAGTGGGAGCGCGTGATGAATTTCGAAGA
CGGAGGACTGGTCACTGTGACCCAAGATAGCAGTTTGCAGGACGGTACACTGATCTATAAGGTTAAAATG
CGCGGCACTAACTTTCCGCCAGATGGCCCAGTGATGCAGAAGAAGACCATGGGTTGGGAGGCATCCACCG
AACGTCTGTACCCTCGAGACGGAGTGCTCAAGGGCGAGATCCATCAGGCCCTCAAACTGAAAGATGGTGG
TCACTACCTGGTCGAATTTAAGACCATTTACATGGCCAAGAAGCCGGTTCAGCTGCCCGGATATTATTAT
GTGGATACGAAACTGGATATAACTTCGCATAACGAAGACTACACCATTGTCGAGCAGTATGAGCGCAGCG
AAGGCCGACATCACCTGTTCCTCTACGGCATGGACGAGCTGTACAAGTAGGCGGCCGCGACTCTAGATCA
TAATCAGCCATACCACATTTGTAGAGGTTTTACTTGCTTTAAAAAACCTCCCACACCTCCCCCTGAACCT
GAAACATAAAATGAATGCAATTGTTGTTGTTAACTTGTTTATTGCAGCTTATAATGGTTACAAATAAAGC
AATAGCATCACAAATTTCACAAATAAAGCATTTTTTTCACTGCATTCTAGTTGTGGTTTGTCCAAACTCA
TCAATGTATCTTAAAGCTTCTAGGCCGGCCGATCTCGGATCTGACAATGTTCAGTGCAGAGACTCGGCTA
CGCCTCGTGGACTTTGAAGTTGACCAACAATGTTTATTCTTACCTCTAATAGTCCTCTGTGGCAAGGTCA
AGATTCTGTTAGAAGCCAATGAAGAACCTGGTTGTTCAATAACATTTTGTTCGTCTAATATTTCACTACC
GCTTGACGTTGGCTGCACTTCATGTACCTCATCTATAAACGCTTCTTCTGTATCGCTCTGGACGTCATCT
TCACTTACGTGATCTGATATTTCACTGTCAGAATCCTCACCAACAAGCTCGTCATCGCTTTGCAGAAGAG
CAGAGAGGATATGCTCATCGTCTAAAGAACTACCCATTTTATTATATATTAGTCACGATATCTATAACAA
GAAAATATATATATAATAAGTTATCACGTAAGTAGAACATGAAATAACAATATAATTATCGTATGAGTTA
AATCTTAAAAGTCACGTAAAAGATAATCATGCGTCATTTTGACTCACGCGGTCGTTATAGTTCAAAATCA
GTGACACTTACCGCATTGACAAGCACGCCTCACGGGAGCTCCAAGCGGCGACTGAGATGTCCTAAATGCA
CAGCGACGGATTCGCGCTATTTAGAAAGAGAGAGCAATATTTCAAGAATGCATGCGTCAATTTTACGCAG
ACTATCTTTCTAGGGTTAAAAAAGATTTGCGCTTTACTCGACCTAAACTTTAAACACGTCATAGAATCTT
CGTTTGACAAAAACCACATTGTGGCCAAGCTGTGTGACGCGACGCGCGCTAAAGAATGGCAAACCAAGTC
GCGCGAGCGTCGACTCTAGAGGATCCCCGGGTACCGAGCTCGAATTCGTAATCATGTCATAGCTGTTTCC
TGTGTGAAATTGTTATCCGCTCACAATTCCACACAACATACGAGCCGGAAGCATAAAGTGTAAAGCCTGG
GGTGCCTAATGAGTGAGCTAACTCACATTAATTGCGTTGCGCTCACTGCCCGCTTTCCAGTCGGGAAACC
TGTCGTGCCAGCTGCATTAATGAATCGGCCAACGCGCGGGGAGAGGCGGTTTGCGTATTGGGCGCTCTTC
CGCTTCCTCGCTCACTGACTCGCTGCGCTCGGTCGTTCGGCTGCGGCGAGCGGTATCAGCTCACTCAAAG
GCGGTAATACGGT
Features (pLannotate 1.2.2; 23 found; start..end, strand, type, name):
     95..683     -  rep_origin     ori: high-copy-number ColE1/pMB1/pBR322/pUC origin of replication
    854..1714    -  CDS            AmpR: β-lactamase; bla; confers resistance to ampicillin, carbenicillin, and related antibiotics
   1715..1819    -  promoter       AmpR promoter: bla
   1914..1949    +  CDS            rop (fragment): Rop protein, which maintains plasmids at low copy number; rop
   2051..2150    +  misc_feature   bom (fragment): basis of mobility region from pBR322
   2156..2310    -  CDS            lacZα (fragment): LacZα fragment of β-galactosidase; lacZ fragment
   2314..2781    -  CDS            LEF-9 (fragment): LEF9_NPVAC - Experimental evidence at protein level: Swiss-Prot protein existence level 1. Component of the viral DNA-dependent RNA polymerase which is composed of four equimolar subunits of LEF-4, LEF-8, LEF-9, and p47. Plays an essential role in late and very late gene expression. From Autographa californica nuclear polyhedrosis virus (AcMNPV).
   2808..3011    +  CDS            FP (fragment): FP25_NPVAC - Experimental evidence at protein level: Swiss-Prot protein existence level 1. From Autographa californica nuclear polyhedrosis virus (AcMNPV).
   5115..5182    +  misc_RNA       tracrRNA (fragment): trans-activating CRISPR RNA for the Streptococcus pyogenes CRISPR/Cas9 system
   6678..6745    +  misc_RNA       tracrRNA (fragment): trans-activating CRISPR RNA for the Streptococcus pyogenes CRISPR/Cas9 system
   8297..8364    +  misc_RNA       tracrRNA (fragment): trans-activating CRISPR RNA for the Streptococcus pyogenes CRISPR/Cas9 system
   9860..9927    +  misc_RNA       tracrRNA (fragment): trans-activating CRISPR RNA for the Streptococcus pyogenes CRISPR/Cas9 system
  10564..10686   +  promoter       hsp70 promoter (fragment): Drosophila melanogaster hsp70Bb promoter
  10730..12157   +  CDS            tdTomato: tdTomato is a basic (constitutively fluorescent) orange fluorescent protein published in 2004, derived from Discosoma sp.. It is reported to be a somewhat slowly-maturing tandem dimer with low acid sensitivity.
  12176..12259   +  CDS            large T antigen (fragment): large T antigen from SV40 (simian virus 40)
  12282..12403   +  polyA_signal   SV40 poly(A) signal: SV40 polyadenylation signal
  13106..13246   +  CDS            FP (fragment): FP25_NPVAC - Experimental evidence at protein level: Swiss-Prot protein existence level 1. From Autographa californica nuclear polyhedrosis virus (AcMNPV).
  13239..13277   -  misc_feature   MCS (fragment): pUC18/19 multiple cloning site
  13308..13330   -  protein_bind   lac operator (fragment): The lac repressor binds to the lac operator to inhibit transcription in E. coli. This inhibition can be relieved by adding lactose or isopropyl-β-D-thiogalactopyranoside (IPTG). lac repressor encoded by lacI
  13334..13364   -  promoter       lac promoter: promoter for the E. coli lac operon
  13379..13400   -  protein_bind   CAP binding site: CAP binding activates transcription in the presence of cAMP. E. coli catabolite activator protein
  13413..13505   -  CDS            lacI (fragment): lac repressor; lacI; The lac repressor binds to the lac operator to inhibit transcription in E. coli. This inhibition can be relieved by adding lactose or isopropyl-β-D-thiogalactopyranoside (IPTG).
  13507..13593   -  rep_origin     RSF ori (fragment): Plasmids containing the RSF 1030 origin of replication can be propagated in E. coli cells that contain additional plasmids with compatible origins.
