[The description below was written by a language model from this plasmid's Addgene catalogue record and pLannotate feature annotations shown in this document.]
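Description:
OA-1067B is a piggyBac transposon plasmid for germline transformation of the mosquito Aedes aegypti, carrying a multiplexed guide RNA array directed against the sex-determination gene doublesex. It is propagated in E. coli as a high-copy plasmid through a ColE1/pUC-type origin and selected with ampicillin via the β-lactamase gene. The sequenced record is about 13.6 kb, in line with the catalogue size. Short fragments of AcMNPV baculovirus genes (FP25 and LEF-9) flank the cargo. These are typical of the baculoviral genomic context from which piggyBac was originally cloned and probably mark the neighbourhood of the transposon arms, although the terminal repeats themselves are not annotated. The lacZα, lac promoter/operator, rop, bom and lacI fragments are cloning-vector remnants.

The payload consists of four gRNA expression units, seen in the feature table as four evenly spaced Streptococcus pyogenes Cas9 scaffold (tracrRNA-derived) segments, each roughly 1.5 kb apart. The catalogue describes them as U6-driven, but the U6 promoters are not annotated and their specific identities are not stated. Downstream lies the transformation marker: tdTomato under the 3xP3 eye-specific artificial promoter, whose hsp70 minimal core is the part detected, terminated by an SV40 polyadenylation signal. This gives red fluorescence for screening transgenic individuals.

The plasmid encodes neither Cas9 nor the transposase, so integration requires a separate piggyBac transposase source, and the resulting gRNA line would need Cas9 supplied in trans, for example by crossing to a Cas9-expressing strain. The associated work concerns disrupting sex determination to suppress mosquito populations.
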