Addgene plasmid #200252: OA-1067B
Purpose: pBac-U6-gRNA(doublesex)-3xp3-tdTomato
Depositing lab: Omar Akbari. Depositing organization: University of California, San Diego (UCSD). Publication: Targeting Sex Determination to Suppress Mosquito Populations. Li M, Kandul NP, Sun R, Yang T, Benetta ED, Brogan DJ, Antoshechkin I, Sanchez C HM, Zhan Y, DeBeaubien NA, Loh YM, Su MP, Montell C, Marshall JM, Akbari OS. bioRxiv. 2023 Nov 15:2023.04.18.537404. doi: 10.1101/2023.04.18.537404. Preprint. PubMed 37131747.
Backbone
  Vector backbone: piggyBac
  Backbone size w/o insert (bp): 7153
  Total vector size (bp): 13580
  Vector type: Insect Expression
  Selectable markers: tdTomato
Growth in bacteria
  Bacterial resistance: Ampicillin, 100 μg/mL
  Growth temperature: 37°C
  Growth strain: DH5alpha
  Copy number: High Copy
Gene/Insert
  Gene/Insert name: 4 gRNAs targeting Doublesex
  gRNA/shRNA sequence: agcgacatgcagccattctg, ctcacaagtagagctacacg, ggtagctggccgttgccaaa, ctgtcgtcgtttttttccgg
  Species: Aedes aegypti
  Insert size (bp): 8309
Terms and licenses: Academic/Nonprofit Terms; Industry Terms: Not Available to Industry
Depositor comments: Please visit https://doi.org/10.1101/2023.04.18.537404 for bioRxiv preprint.
How to cite: OA-1067B was a gift from Omar Akbari (Addgene plasmid # 200252 ; http://n2t.net/addgene:200252 ; RRID:Addgene_200252)
